Addgene plasmid #232092: pCas9-EcRT-GAL-Kan
Purpose: Yeast CEN plasmid for galactose-inducible expression of spCas9 and Ec86 reverse transcriptase.
Depositing lab: Jeffrey Lewis. Depositing organization: University of Arkansas. Publication: Improved vectors for retron-mediated CRISPR-Cas9 genome editing in Saccharomyces cerevisiae. Stuecker TN, Hood SE, Molina Pineda J, Lenaduwe S, Winter J, Sadhu MJ, Lewis JA. G3 (Bethesda). 2025 Aug 4:jkaf175. doi: 10.1093/g3journal/jkaf175. PubMed 40758833.
Backbone
  Vector backbone: pAG26 (Addgene Plasmid # 35127)
  Backbone manufacturer: John McCusker
  Vector type: Yeast Expression, CRISPR
  Selectable markers: Kanamycin (select with G418)
Growth in bacteria
  Bacterial resistance: Ampicillin, 100 μg/mL
  Growth temperature: 37°C
  Growth strain: DH5alpha
  Copy number: High Copy
Gene/Insert
  Gene/Insert name: SpCas9 and Ec86 reverse transcriptase
  Species: S. pyogenes (Cas9) and E. coli (Ec86 RT)
  Mutation: Ec86 reverse transcriptase is codon optimized for yeast
  Promoter: GAL1-GAL10
  Cloning method: Ligation Independent Cloning
Resource information
  A portion of this plasmid was derived from a plasmid made by: Hunter Fraser, pZS157 (Addgene Plasmid #114454)
Terms and licenses: Academic/Nonprofit Terms; Industry Terms: Not Available to Industry
Depositor comments: SpCas9 and Ec86 RT were cloned into pAG26 using PfoI (5') and Mph1103I (3') sites (not destroyed during cloning), and HphMX marker was swapped for KanMX . Please visit https://doi.org/10.1101/2024.08.06.606807 for bioRxiv preprint.
How to cite: pCas9-EcRT-GAL-Kan was a gift from Jeffrey Lewis (Addgene plasmid # 232092 ; http://n2t.net/addgene:232092 ; RRID:Addgene_232092)
