[The description below was written by a language model from this plasmid's Addgene catalogue record and pLannotate feature annotations shown in this document.]
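Description:
pCas9-EcRT-GAL-Kan is an 11.5 kb yeast–E. coli shuttle plasmid built on the pAG26 backbone for retron-assisted CRISPR-Cas9 genome editing in Saccharomyces cerevisiae. In yeast it is maintained as a low-copy centromeric plasmid through a CEN6/ARS element. It is selected with G418 via a KanMX cassette, in which the aminoglycoside phosphotransferase gene is flanked by the Ashbya gossypii TEF promoter and terminator. According to the depositor, this cassette replaced the HphMX marker of the parent backbone. In E. coli the plasmid replicates from a high-copy ColE1/pUC-type origin and is selected with ampicillin through the bla gene. Backbone remnants from its pBluescript-type ancestry include an f1 origin, T3 and T7 promoters, and lac promoter/lacZα fragments.

The payload is organised around the divergent, Gal4-regulated GAL1-GAL10 promoter, which drives two coding sequences in opposite directions so that both are induced together by galactose. On one side lies Streptococcus pyogenes Cas9, followed by the CYC1 terminator. On the other side, on the reverse strand, lies the E. coli Ec86 retron reverse transcriptase, codon optimised for yeast. No terminator is annotated downstream of the reverse transcriptase. This expression cassette was derived in part from an earlier plasmid, pZS157.

In retron-based editing, the reverse transcriptase converts a retron transcript into single-stranded msDNA, which can serve as a repair donor at a Cas9-induced break. The feature table shows no guide RNA or retron msr/msd donor cassette here, so those components are presumably supplied from a separate construct. This plasmid therefore acts as the inducible enzyme-expressing partner in such a system.
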