Features (pLannotate 1.2.2; 23 found; start..end, strand, type, name):
     44..62      +  promoter       T3 promoter: promoter for bacteriophage T3 RNA polymerase
    190..533     +  promoter       TEF promoter: Ashbya gossypii TEF promoter
    534..1343    +  CDS            KanR: aminoglycoside phosphotransferase; aph(3')-Ia; confers resistance to kanamycin
   1349..1546    +  terminator     TEF terminator: Ashbya gossypii TEF terminator
   1631..1654    -  misc_feature   MCS (fragment): pBluescript multiple cloning site
   1663..1681    -  promoter       T7 promoter: promoter for bacteriophage T7 RNA polymerase
   1684..1841    +  CDS            lacZα (fragment): LacZα fragment of β-galactosidase; lacZ fragment
   1845..2273    +  rep_origin     f1 ori (sequence partly withheld): f1 bacteriophage origin of replication; arrow indicates direction of (+) strand synthesis
   2301..2352    -  misc_feature   bom (fragment): basis of mobility region from pBR322
   2648..3604    -  CDS            RT86_ECOLX: Protein predicted: Swiss-Prot protein existence level 4. Participates in the synthesis of a msDNA (a branched RNA linked by a 2',5'-phosphodiester linkage to a single-stranded DNA) of unknown function. The retron transcript serves as primer and template to the reaction, and codes for the RT. From Escherichia coli.
   3643..4295    +  promoter       GAL1,10 promoter: GAL1 and GAL10 genes of S. cerevisiae; divergent inducible promoter, regulated by Gal4
   4296..4314    +  misc_feature   MCS (fragment): pBluescript multiple cloning site
   4321..8424    +  CDS            cas9: CAS9_STRP1 - Also known as csn1 From Streptococcus pyogenes serotype M1.
   8519..8708    +  terminator     CYC1 terminator: S. cerevisiae CYC1; transcription terminator for CYC1
   8738..8773    -  CDS            rop (fragment): Rop protein, which maintains plasmids at low copy number; rop
   8841..9344    -  misc_feature   CEN/ARS: S. cerevisiae CEN6 centromere fused to an autonomously replicating sequence
   9381..9485    +  promoter       AmpR promoter: bla
   9486..10346   +  CDS            AmpR: β-lactamase; bla; confers resistance to ampicillin, carbenicillin, and related antibiotics
  10517..11105   +  rep_origin     ori: high-copy-number ColE1/pMB1/pBR322/pUC origin of replication
  11288..11380   +  CDS            lacI (fragment): lac repressor; lacI; The lac repressor binds to the lac operator to inhibit transcription in E. coli. This inhibition can be relieved by adding lactose or isopropyl-β-D-thiogalactopyranoside (IPTG).
  11393..11414   +  protein_bind   CAP binding site: CAP binding activates transcription in the presence of cAMP. E. coli catabolite activator protein
  11429..11459   +  promoter       lac promoter: promoter for the E. coli lac operon
  11463..1       +  protein_bind   lac operator (fragment) (across the origin): The lac repressor binds to the lac operator to inhibit transcription in E. coli. This inhibition can be relieved by adding lactose or isopropyl-β-D-thiogalactopyranoside (IPTG). lac repressor encoded by lacI
>Addgene plasmid #232092 | pCas9-EcRT-GAL-Kan | addgene full sequence | sequence record 459849 | Addgene NGS Result
TTCACACAGGAAACAGCTATGACCATGATTACGCCAAGCTCGAAATTAACCCTCACTAAAGGGAACAAAA
GCTGCTAGAGCGGCCGCCAGCTGAAGCTTCGTACGCTGCAGGTCGACGGATCCCCGGGTTAATTAAGGCG
CGCCAGATCTGTTTAGCTTGCCTCGTCCCCGCCGGGTCACCCGGCCAGCGACATGGAGGCCCAGAATACC
CTCCTTGACAGTCTTGACGTGCGCAGCTCAGGGGCATGATGTGACTGTCGCCCGTACATTTAGCCCATAC
ATCCCCATGTATAATCATTTGCATCCATACATTTTGATGGCCGCACGGCGCGAAGCAAAAATTACGGCTC
CTCGCTGCGGACCTGCGAGCAGGGAAACGCTCCCCTCACAGACGCGTTGAATTGTCCCCACGCCGCGCCC
CTGTAGAGAAATATAAAAGGTTAGGATTTGCCACTGAGGTTCTTCTTTCATATACTTCCTTTTAAAATCT
TGCTAGGATACAGTTCTCACATCACATCCGAACATAAACAACCATGGGTAAGGAAAAGACTCACGTTTCG
AGGCCGCGATTAAATTCCAACATGGATGCTGATTTATATGGGTATAAATGGGCTCGCGATAATGTCGGGC
AATCAGGTGCGACAATCTATCGATTGTATGGGAAGCCCGATGCGCCAGAGTTGTTTCTGAAACATGGCAA
AGGTAGCGTTGCCAATGATGTTACAGATGAGATGGTCAGACTAAACTGGCTGACGGAATTTATGCCTCTT
CCGACCATCAAGCATTTTATCCGTACTCCTGATGATGCATGGTTACTCACCACTGCGATCCCCGGCAAAA
CAGCATTCCAGGTATTAGAAGAATATCCTGATTCAGGTGAAAATATTGTTGATGCGCTGGCAGTGTTCCT
GCGCCGGTTGCATTCGATTCCTGTTTGTAATTGTCCTTTTAACAGCGATCGCGTATTTCGTCTCGCTCAG
GCGCAATCACGAATGAATAACGGTTTGGTTGATGCGAGTGATTTTGATGACGAGCGTAATGGCTGGCCTG
TTGAACAAGTCTGGAAAGAAATGCATAAGCTTTTGCCATTCTCACCGGATTCAGTCGTCACTCATGGTGA
TTTCTCACTTGATAACCTTATTTTTGACGAGGGGAAATTAATAGGTTGTATTGATGTTGGACGAGTCGGA
ATCGCAGACCGATACCAGGATCTTGCCATCCTATGGAACTGCCTCGGTGAGTTTTCTCCTTCATTACAGA
AACGGCTTTTTCAAAAATATGGTATTGATAATCCTGATATGAATAAATTGCAGTTTCATTTGATGCTCGA
TGAGTTTTTCTAATCAGTACTGACAATAAAAAGATTCTTGTTTTCAAGAACTTGTCATTTGTATAGTTTT
TTTATATTGTAGTTGTTCTATTTTAATCAAATGTTAGCGTGATTTATATTTTTTTTCGCCTCGACATCAT
CTGCCCAGATGCGAAGTTAAGTGCGCAGAAAGTAATATCATGCGTCAATCGTATGTGAATGCTGGTCGCT
ATACTGCTGTCGATTCGATACTAACGCCGCCATCCAGTGTCGAAAACGAGCTCGAATTCATCGATGATAT
CAGATCCACTAGTGGCCTATGCGGCCGCCACCGCGGTGGAGCTCCAATTCGCCCTATAGTGAGTCGTATT
ACAATTCACTGGCCGTCGTTTTACAACGTCGTGACTGGGAAAACCCTGGCGTTACCCAACTTAATCGCCT
TGCAGCACATCCCCCTTTCGCCAGCTGGCGTAATAGCGAAGAGGCCCGCACCGATCGCCCTTCCCAACAG
TTGCGCAGCCTGAATGGCGAATGG
[124 nt withheld, positions 1845-1968]
C
[91 nt withheld, positions 1970-2060]
A
[49 nt withheld, positions 2062-2110]
CCTTTGACGTTGGAGTCCACGTTCTTT
[37 nt withheld, positions 2138-2174]
ACCCTATCTCGGTCTATTCTTTTGATTTATAAGGGATTTTGCCGATTTCGGCCTATTGGTTAAAAAATGA
GCTGATTTAACAAAAATTTAACGCGAATTTTAACAAAATATTAACGCTTACAATTTCCTGATGCGGTATT
TTCTCCTTACGCATCTGTGCGGTATTTCACACCGCATAGGGTAATAACTGATATAATTAAATTGAAGCTC
TAATTTGTGAGTTTAGTATACATGCATGCGAATTGCATATCTTTCCATAGATTTTCAATTTTTGATGTCT
CCATGGTGGTACAGAGAACTTGTAAACAATTCGGTCCCTACATGTGAGGAAATTCGCTGTGACACTTTTA
TCACTGAACTCCAAATTTAAAAAATAGCATAAAATTCGTTATACAGCAAATCTATGTGTTGCAATTAAGA
ACTAAAAGATATAGAGTGCATATTTTCAAGAAGGATAGTAAGCTGGCAAATCAAGTCTTAGCCTTGTTCA
ATGGGTTCTTACCGTACTTCTTTTCCAACTTAGAGATGTAGGTAATCAATCTTCTGTGGGACTTAGAATC
AACGGACAAGATGAAAGACAACCAACCTCTAACATGTTCGATTTCGGAGGATTTACCGCAGAAAATATGG
TGGATCTTGGCTCTGATTTCTTTGTACTTTTCTCTACCAATACCAACCTTTTCTTGGGAGATAACCAAAC
CGGTAACTTTTCTTTGGGATCTTGGACCAGAAATACAGGTCTTTTTGGAGTTGATGACCAAACCTTCTGA
TGGAATAATGGAGAACAAGAAGTCTCTGGCCTTAACAACTTTCTTCATAGATTGAGCAGACAAGGTCAAG
TCATCAGCGTATCTAGTGTATATCAAACCTCTAGAACCAGCATAACCTTGAATTCTGTAGTCCAACTTGG
AGCAAATCAAGTTAGCCAATTTTGGAGAAGATGGAGCACCTTGTGGCAACAAGTTCTTGTAGCAGCAAAT
CTTGGTCAAAACAGAGGAGATCAATCTGTTGTAACCCAAAGAATGGAAAACACCGAAAACCTTGTTAGCA
GTCAAAGATGGGAAGAAATCTTCCAAGTCGATGTTCAAAATGAAGTTGGCACCAATATGTGGAGTGGCAT
TGTTCAAGATGGATTGGTGCTTTTCAAAACCGATAGAAAATGGGGAGGAGGATAACTTGTCCAAGATGTT
TCTCAAAACCCAACCTTGTAAAGCCTTCAATTCTCTGGATGGTTGGTAGATAGTTCTCATTCTCTTTTCT
GGACCCTTCTTTTCAACAGTGTAGATTCTGTATCTGAAATCGGCGGTGTAGATCAATAATCTCAAGGTTT
CAACAGAAATTCTGGTAGCCTTAGACATATCGTGCAAGTTGTTCATGACTGGCAAACCCAAATTTCTCAA
TCTGAAGGTGTTCAAGTATTCAGCGGACTTGACCTTTCTTTTCTTCTTTGGTGGCATTTATATTGAATTT
TCAAAAATTCTTACTTTTTTTTTGGATGGACGCAAAGAAGTTTAATAATCATATTACATGGCATTACCAC
CATATACATATCCATATCTAATCTTACTTATATGTTGTGGAAATGTAAAGAGCCCCATTATCTTAGCCTA
AAAAAACCTTCTCTTTGGAACTTTCAGTAATACGCTTAACTGCTCATTGCTATATTGAAGTACGGATTAG
AAGCCGCCGAGCGGGCGACAGCCCTCCGACGGAAGACTCTCCTCCGTGCGTCCTCGTCTTCACCGGTCGC
GTTCCTGAAACGCAGATGTGCCTCGCGCCGCACTGCTCCGAACAATAAAGATTCTACAATACTAGCTTTT
ATGGTTATGAAGAGGAAAAATTGGCAGTAACCTGGCCCCACAAACCTTCAAATTAACGAATCAAATTAAC
AACCATAGGATGATAATGCGATTAGTTTTTTAGCCTTATTTCTGGGGTAATTAATCAGCGAAGCGATGAT
TTTTGATCTATTAACAGATATATAAATGGAAAAGCTGCATAACCACTTTAACTAATACTTTCAACATTTT
CAGTTTGTATTACTTCTTATTCAAATGTCATAAAAGTATCAACAAAAAATTGTTAATATACCTCTATACT
TTAACGTCAAGGAGAAAAAACAACTAGTGGATCCCCCGGGAAAAAAATGGACAAGAAGTACTCCATTGGG
CTCGATATCGGCACAAACAGCGTCGGTTGGGCCGTCATTACGGACGAGTACAAGGTGCCGAGCAAAAAAT
TCAAAGTTCTGGGCAATACCGATCGCCACAGCATAAAGAAGAACCTCATTGGCGCCCTCCTGTTCGACTC
CGGGGAGACGGCCGAAGCCACGCGGCTCAAAAGAACAGCACGGCGCAGATATACCCGCAGAAAGAATCGG
ATCTGCTACCTGCAGGAGATCTTTAGTAATGAGATGGCTAAGGTGGATGACTCTTTCTTCCATAGGCTGG
AGGAGTCCTTTTTGGTGGAGGAGGATAAAAAGCACGAGCGCCACCCAATCTTTGGCAATATCGTGGACGA
GGTGGCGTACCATGAAAAGTACCCAACCATATATCATCTGAGGAAGAAGCTTGTAGACAGTACTGATAAG
GCTGACTTGCGGTTGATCTATCTCGCGCTGGCGCATATGATCAAATTTCGGGGACACTTCCTCATCGAGG
GGGACCTGAACCCAGACAACAGCGATGTCGACAAACTCTTTATCCAACTGGTTCAGACTTACAATCAGCT
TTTCGAAGAGAACCCGATCAACGCATCCGGAGTTGACGCCAAAGCAATCCTGAGCGCTAGGCTGTCCAAA
TCCCGGCGGCTCGAAAACCTCATCGCACAGCTCCCTGGGGAGAAGAAGAACGGCCTGTTTGGTAATCTTA
TCGCCCTGTCACTCGGGCTGACCCCCAACTTTAAATCTAACTTCGACCTGGCCGAAGATGCCAAGCTTCA
ACTGAGCAAAGACACCTACGATGATGATCTCGACAATCTGCTGGCCCAGATCGGCGACCAGTACGCAGAC
CTTTTTTTGGCGGCAAAGAACCTGTCAGACGCCATTCTGCTGAGTGATATTCTGCGAGTGAACACGGAGA
TCACCAAAGCTCCGCTGAGCGCTAGTATGATCAAGCGCTATGATGAGCACCACCAAGACTTGACTTTGCT
GAAGGCCCTTGTCAGACAGCAACTGCCTGAGAAGTACAAGGAAATTTTCTTCGATCAGTCTAAAAATGGC
TACGCCGGATACATTGACGGCGGAGCAAGCCAGGAGGAATTTTACAAATTTATTAAGCCCATCTTGGAAA
AAATGGACGGCACCGAGGAGCTGCTGGTAAAGCTTAACAGAGAAGATCTGTTGCGCAAACAGCGCACTTT
CGACAATGGAAGCATCCCCCACCAGATTCACCTGGGCGAACTGCACGCTATCCTCAGGCGGCAAGAGGAT
TTCTACCCCTTTTTGAAAGATAACAGGGAAAAGATTGAGAAAATCCTCACATTTCGGATACCCTACTATG
TAGGCCCCCTCGCCCGGGGAAATTCCAGATTCGCGTGGATGACTCGCAAATCAGAAGAGACCATCACTCC
CTGGAACTTCGAGGAAGTCGTGGATAAGGGGGCCTCTGCCCAGTCCTTCATCGAAAGGATGACTAACTTT
GATAAAAATCTGCCTAACGAAAAGGTGCTTCCTAAACACTCTCTGCTGTACGAGTACTTCACAGTTTATA
ACGAGCTCACCAAGGTCAAATACGTCACAGAAGGGATGAGAAAGCCAGCATTCCTGTCTGGAGAGCAGAA
GAAAGCTATCGTGGACCTCCTCTTCAAGACGAACCGGAAAGTTACCGTGAAACAGCTCAAAGAAGACTAT
TTCAAAAAGATTGAATGTTTCGACTCTGTTGAAATCAGCGGAGTGGAGGATCGCTTCAACGCATCCCTGG
GAACGTATCACGATCTCCTGAAAATCATTAAAGACAAGGACTTCCTGGACAATGAGGAGAACGAGGACAT
TCTTGAGGACATTGTCCTCACCCTTACGTTGTTTGAAGATAGGGAGATGATTGAAGAACGCTTGAAAACT
TACGCTCATCTCTTCGACGACAAAGTCATGAAACAGCTCAAGAGGCGCCGATATACAGGATGGGGGCGGC
TGTCAAGAAAACTGATCAATGGGATCCGAGACAAGCAGAGTGGAAAGACAATCCTGGATTTTCTTAAGTC
CGATGGATTTGCCAACCGGAACTTCATGCAGTTGATCCATGATGACTCTCTCACCTTTAAGGAGGACATC
CAGAAAGCACAAGTTTCTGGCCAGGGGGACAGTCTTCACGAGCACATCGCTAATCTTGCAGGTAGCCCAG
CTATCAAAAAGGGAATACTGCAGACCGTTAAGGTCGTGGATGAACTCGTCAAAGTAATGGGAAGGCATAA
GCCCGAGAATATCGTTATCGAGATGGCCCGAGAGAACCAAACTACCCAGAAGGGACAGAAGAACAGTAGG
GAAAGGATGAAGAGGATTGAAGAGGGTATAAAAGAACTGGGGTCCCAAATCCTTAAGGAACACCCAGTTG
AAAACACCCAGCTTCAGAATGAGAAGCTCTACCTGTACTACCTGCAGAACGGCAGGGACATGTACGTGGA
TCAGGAACTGGACATCAATCGGCTCTCCGACTACGACGTGGATCATATCGTGCCCCAGTCTTTTCTCAAA
GATGATTCTATTGATAATAAAGTGTTGACAAGATCCGATAAAAATAGAGGGAAGAGTGATAACGTCCCCT
CAGAAGAAGTTGTCAAGAAAATGAAAAATTATTGGCGGCAGCTGCTGAACGCCAAACTGATCACACAACG
GAAGTTCGATAATCTGACTAAGGCTGAACGAGGTGGCCTGTCTGAGTTGGATAAAGCCGGCTTCATCAAA
AGGCAGCTTGTTGAGACACGCCAGATCACCAAGCACGTGGCCCAAATTCTCGATTCACGCATGAACACCA
AGTACGATGAAAATGACAAACTGATTCGAGAGGTGAAAGTTATTACTCTGAAGTCTAAGCTGGTCTCAGA
TTTCAGAAAGGACTTTCAGTTTTATAAGGTGAGAGAGATCAACAATTACCACCATGCGCATGATGCCTAC
CTGAATGCAGTGGTAGGCACTGCACTTATCAAAAAATATCCCAAGCTTGAATCTGAATTTGTTTACGGAG
ACTATAAAGTGTACGATGTTAGGAAAATGATCGCAAAGTCTGAGCAGGAAATAGGCAAGGCCACCGCTAA
GTACTTCTTTTACAGCAATATTATGAATTTTTTCAAGACCGAGATTACACTGGCCAATGGAGAGATTCGG
AAGCGACCACTTATCGAAACAAACGGAGAAACAGGAGAAATCGTGTGGGACAAGGGTAGGGATTTCGCGA
CAGTCCGGAAGGTCCTGTCCATGCCGCAGGTGAACATCGTTAAAAAGACCGAAGTACAGACCGGAGGCTT
CTCCAAGGAAAGTATCCTCCCGAAAAGGAACAGCGACAAGCTGATCGCACGCAAAAAAGATTGGGACCCC
AAGAAATACGGCGGATTCGATTCTCCTACAGTCGCTTACAGTGTACTGGTTGTGGCCAAAGTGGAGAAAG
GGAAGTCTAAAAAACTCAAAAGCGTCAAGGAACTGCTGGGCATCACAATCATGGAGCGATCAAGCTTCGA
AAAAAACCCCATCGACTTTCTCGAGGCGAAAGGATATAAAGAGGTCAAAAAAGACCTCATCATTAAGCTT
CCCAAGTACTCTCTCTTTGAGCTTGAAAACGGCCGGAAACGAATGCTCGCTAGTGCGGGCGAGCTGCAGA
AAGGTAACGAGCTGGCACTGCCCTCTAAATACGTTAATTTCTTGTATCTGGCCAGCCACTATGAAAAGCT
CAAAGGGTCTCCCGAAGATAATGAGCAGAAGCAGCTGTTCGTGGAACAACACAAACACTACCTTGATGAG
ATCATCGAGCAAATAAGCGAATTCTCCAAAAGAGTGATCCTCGCCGACGCTAACCTCGATAAGGTGCTTT
CTGCTTACAATAAGCACAGGGATAAGCCCATCAGGGAGCAGGCAGAAAACATTATCCACTTGTTTACTCT
GACCAACTTGGGCGCGCCTGCAGCCTTCAAGTACTTCGACACCACCATAGACAGAAAGCGGTACACCTCT
ACAAAGGAGGTCCTGGACGCCACACTGATTCATCAGTCAATTACGGGGCTCTATGAAACAAGAATCGACC
TCTCTCAGCTCGGTGGAGACAGCAGGGCTGACCCCAAGAAGAAGAGGAAGGTGTGATCTCTTCTCGAGTC
ATGTAATTAGTTATGTCACGCTTACATTCACGCCCTCCCCCCACATCCGCTCTAACCGAAAAGGAAGGAG
TTAGACAACCTGAAGTCTAGGTCCCTATTTATTTTTTTATAGTTATGTTAGTATTAAGAACGTTATTTAT
ATTTCAAATTTTTCTTTTTTTTCTGTACAGACGCGTGTACGCATGTAACATTATACTGAAAACCTTGCTT
GAGAAGGTTTTGGGACGCTCGAAGGCTTTAATTTCATCCGGGAGCTGCATGTGTCAGAGGTTTTCACCGT
CATCACCGAAACGCGCGAGACGAAAGGGCCTCGTGATACGCCTATTTTTATAGGTTAATGTCATGATAAT
AATGGTTTCTTAGACGGATCGCTTGCCTGTAACTTACACGCGCCTCGTATCTTTTAATGATGGAATAATT
TGGGAATTTACTCTGTGTTTATTTATTTTTATGTTTTGTATTTGGATTTTAGAAAGTAAATAAAGAAGGT
AGAAGAGTTACGGAATGAAGAAAAAAAAATAAACAAAGGTTTAAAAAATTTCAACAAAAAGCGTACTTTA
CATATATATTTATTAGACAAGAAAAGCAGATTAAATAGATATACATTCGATTAACGATAAGTAAAATGTA
AAATCACAGGATTTTCGTGTGTGGTCTTCTACACAGACAAGATGAAACAATTCGGCATTAATACCTGAGA
GCAGGAAGAGCAAGATAAAAGGTAGTATTTGTTGGCGATCCCCCTAGAGTCTTTTACATCTTCGGAAAAC
AAAAACTATTTTTTCTTTAATTTCTTTTTTTACTTTCTATTTTTAATTTATATATTTATATTAAAAAATT
TAAATTATAATTATTTTTATAGCACGTGATGAAAAGGACCCAGGTGGCACTTTTCGGGGAAATGTGCGCG
GAACCCCTATTTGTTTATTTTTCTAAATACATTCAAATATGTATCCGCTCATGAGACAATAACCCTGATA
AATGCTTCAATAATATTGAAAAAGGAAGAGTATGAGTATTCAACATTTCCGTGTCGCCCTTATTCCCTTT
TTTGCGGCATTTTGCCTTCCTGTTTTTGCTCACCCAGAAACGCTGGTGAAAGTAAAAGATGCTGAAGATC
AGTTGGGTGCACGAGTGGGTTACATCGAACTGGATCTCAACAGCGGTAAGATCCTTGAGAGTTTTCGCCC
CGAAGAACGTTTTCCAATGATGAGCACTTTTAAAGTTCTGCTATGTGGCGCGGTATTATCCCGTATTGAC
GCCGGGCAAGAGCAACTCGGTCGCCGCATACACTATTCTCAGAATGACTTGGTTGAGTACTCACCAGTCA
CAGAAAAGCATCTTACGGATGGCATGACAGTAAGAGAATTATGCAGTGCTGCCATAACCATGAGTGATAA
CACTGCGGCCAACTTACTTCTGACAACGATCGGAGGACCGAAGGAGCTAACCGCTTTTTTGCACAACATG
GGGGATCATGTAACTCGCCTTGATCGTTGGGAACCGGAGCTGAATGAAGCCATACCAAACGACGAGCGTG
ACACCACGATGCCTGTAGCAATGGCAACAACGTTGCGCAAACTATTAACTGGCGAACTACTTACTCTAGC
TTCCCGGCAACAATTAATAGACTGGATGGAGGCGGATAAAGTTGCAGGACCACTTCTGCGCTCGGCCCTT
CCGGCTGGCTGGTTTATTGCTGATAAATCTGGAGCCGGTGAGCGTGGGTCTCGCGGTATCATTGCAGCAC
TGGGGCCAGATGGTAAGCCCTCCCGTATCGTAGTTATCTACACGACGGGGAGTCAGGCAACTATGGATGA
ACGAAATAGACAGATCGCTGAGATAGGTGCCTCACTGATTAAGCATTGGTAACTGTCAGACCAAGTTTAC
TCATATATACTTTAGATTGATTTAAAACTTCATTTTTAATTTAAAAGGATCTAGGTGAAGATCCTTTTTG
ATAATCTCATGACCAAAATCCCTTAACGTGAGTTTTCGTTCCACTGAGCGTCAGACCCCGTAGAAAAGAT
CAAAGGATCTTCTTGAGATCCTTTTTTTCTGCGCGTAATCTGCTGCTTGCAAACAAAAAAACCACCGCTA
CCAGCGGTGGTTTGTTTGCCGGATCAAGAGCTACCAACTCTTTTTCCGAAGGTAACTGGCTTCAGCAGAG
CGCAGATACCAAATACTGTTCTTCTAGTGTAGCCGTAGTTAGGCCACCACTTCAAGAACTCTGTAGCACC
GCCTACATACCTCGCTCTGCTAATCCTGTTACCAGTGGCTGCTGCCAGTGGCGATAAGTCGTGTCTTACC
GGGTTGGACTCAAGACGATAGTTACCGGATAAGGCGCAGCGGTCGGGCTGAACGGGGGGTTCGTGCACAC
AGCCCAGCTTGGAGCGAACGACCTACACCGAACTGAGATACCTACAGCGTGAGCTATGAGAAAGCGCCAC
GCTTCCCGAAGGGAGAAAGGCGGACAGGTATCCGGTAAGCGGCAGGGTCGGAACAGGAGAGCGCACGAGG
GAGCTTCCAGGGGGAAACGCCTGGTATCTTTATAGTCCTGTCGGGTTTCGCCACCTCTGACTTGAGCGTC
GATTTTTGTGATGCTCGTCAGGGGGGCGGAGCCTATGGAAAAACGCCAGCAACGCGGCCTTTTTACGGTT
CCTGGCCTTTTGCTGGCCTTTTGCTCACATGTTCTTTCCTGCGTTATCCCCTGATTCTGTGGATAACCGT
ATTACCGCCTTTGAGTGAGCTGATACCGCTCGCCGCAGCCGAACGACCGAGCGCAGCGAGTCAGTGAGCG
AGGAAGCGGAAGAGCGCCCAATACGCAAACCGCCTCTCCCCGCGCGTTGGCCGATTCATTAATGCAGCTG
GCACGACAGGTTTCCCGACTGGAAAGCGGGCAGTGAGCGCAACGCAATTAATGTGAGTTAGCTCACTCAT
TAGGCACCCCAGGCTTTACACTTTATGCTTCCGGCTCGTATGTTGTGTGGAATTGTGAGCGGATAACAAT
